Addgene plasmid #120173: TOM20*-SBP-GFP
Purpose: Expresses a chimera of the mitochondria-targeting signal of TOM20, SBP tag and GFP (fluorescent tag)
Depositing lab: Juan Bonifacino. Publication: Reversible association with motor proteins (RAMP): A streptavidin-based method to manipulate organelle positioning. Guardia CM, De Pace R, Sen A, Saric A, Jarnik M, Kolin DA, Kunwar A, Bonifacino JS. PLoS Biol. 2019 May 17;17(5):e3000279. doi: 10.1371/journal.pbio.3000279. eCollection 2019 May. PubMed 31100061.
Backbone
  Vector backbone: pEGFP-N1
  Backbone manufacturer: Clontech
  Backbone size w/o insert (bp): 4715
  Total vector size (bp): 4916
  Modifications to backbone: Contains mutation A206K for producing monomeric eGFP
  Vector type: Mammalian Expression
  Selectable markers: Neomycin (select with G418)
Growth in bacteria
  Bacterial resistance: Kanamycin, 50 μg/mL
  Growth temperature: 37°C
  Growth strain: DH5alpha
  Copy number: High Copy
Gene/Insert
  Gene/Insert name: Mitochondrial import receptor subunit TOM20 homolog (alt name: TOM20)
  Species: H. sapiens (human)
  Insert size (bp): 201
  Mutation: Truncated TOM20: 1-30 aa
  Entrez Gene: TOMM20 (a.k.a. MAS20, MOM19, TOM20)
  Promoter: CMV
  Tag / fusion protein: SBP (C terminal on insert); eGFP (C terminal on backbone)
  Cloning method: Gibson Cloning
  Sequencing primers: 5′ CMV fwd; 3′ EGFPN1 rev
Terms and licenses: Academic/Nonprofit Terms; Industry Terms: Not Available to Industry
How to cite: TOM20*-SBP-GFP was a gift from Juan Bonifacino (Addgene plasmid # 120173 ; http://n2t.net/addgene:120173 ; RRID:Addgene_120173)
