[The description below was written by a language model from this plasmid's Addgene catalogue record and pLannotate feature annotations shown in this document.]
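Description:
TOM20*-SBP-GFP is a mammalian expression plasmid built on the Clontech pEGFP-N1 backbone, about 4.9 kb in total. It replicates at high copy in E. coli from a ColE1/pUC-type origin and also carries an f1 phage origin. A single Tn5 aminoglycoside phosphotransferase gene (NeoR/KanR) provides both selections. It is driven by a bacterial (AmpR-type) promoter for kanamycin resistance in bacteria and by the SV40 enhancer/early promoter, with an HSV TK polyadenylation signal, for G418 selection in mammalian cells. The short ble, bGH poly(A) and SV40 large T antigen hits in the feature table are annotated only as fragments and appear to be backbone remnants rather than functional parts.

The payload is a three-part fusion protein expressed from the CMV immediate-early enhancer/promoter and terminated by the SV40 poly(A) signal. At the N-terminus are residues 1–30 of human TOM20 (TOMM20), a truncation that the record describes as the mitochondria-targeting signal of this outer-membrane import receptor. This is followed by a streptavidin-binding peptide (SBP) tag. The SBP tag is not annotated in the feature table but presumably occupies the gap between the TOMM20 fragment and the downstream MCS remnant. The fusion ends in EGFP carrying the monomerizing A206K mutation (mEGFP). The insert was assembled by Gibson cloning.

The chimera places a fluorescent, SBP-bearing handle on mitochondria. According to the associated publication title, it belongs to a streptavidin-based system for reversibly coupling organelles to motor proteins in order to manipulate organelle positioning. GFP fluorescence allows the labelled mitochondria to be followed by microscopy.
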