Features (pLannotate 1.2.2; 16 found; start..end, strand, type, name):
    447..599     +  CDS            ble (fragment): BLE_KLEPN - Experimental evidence at protein level: Swiss-Prot protein existence level 1. Binding protein with a strong affinity to the bleomycin family of antibiotics. Binds to CL990; an antimitotic-antibiotic compound. From Klebsiella pneumoniae.
    658..705     +  polyA_signal   HSV TK poly(A) signal: herpes simplex virus thymidine kinase polyadenylation signal (Cole and Stacy, 1985)
    796..812     -  polyA_signal   bGH poly(A) signal (fragment): bovine growth hormone polyadenylation signal
   1034..1622    +  rep_origin     ori: high-copy-number ColE1/pMB1/pBR322/pUC origin of replication
   1797..2100    +  enhancer       CMV enhancer: human cytomegalovirus immediate early enhancer
   2101..2304    +  promoter       CMV promoter: human cytomegalovirus (CMV) immediate early promoter
   2327..2359    +  misc_feature   MCS (fragment): multiple cloning site
   2359..2451    +  CDS            TOMM20 (fragment): TOM20_HUMAN - Also known as KIAA0016. Experimental evidence at protein level: Swiss-Prot protein existence level 1. Central component of the receptor complex responsible for the recognition and translocation of cytosolically synthesized mitochondrial preproteins. Together with TOM22 functions as the transit peptide receptor at the surface of the mitochondrion outer membrane and facilitates the movement of preproteins into the TOM40 translocation pore (By similarity). Required for the translocation across the mitochondrial outer membrane of cytochrome P450 monooxygenases. From Homo sapiens (Hum
   2560..2591    +  misc_feature   MCS (fragment): multiple cloning site
   2605..3324    +  CDS            mEGFP: enhanced GFP with monomerizing A206K mutation (Zacharias et al., 2002) mammalian codon-optimized
   3341..3424    +  CDS            large T antigen (fragment): large T antigen from SV40 (simian virus 40)
   3447..3568    +  polyA_signal   SV40 poly(A) signal: SV40 polyadenylation signal
   3602..4030    -  rep_origin     f1 ori (sequence partly withheld): f1 bacteriophage origin of replication; arrow indicates direction of (+) strand synthesis
   4057..4161    +  promoter       AmpR promoter: bla
   4163..4520    +  promoter       SV40 promoter: SV40 enhancer and early promoter
   4555..426     +  CDS            NeoR/KanR (across the origin): aminoglycoside phosphotransferase from Tn5; aph(3')-II (or nptII); confers resistance to neomycin, kanamycin, and G418 (Geneticin®)
>Addgene plasmid #120173 | TOM20*-SBP-GFP | addgene full sequence | sequence record 247521 | Addgene NGS Result
CATACGCTTGATCCGGCTACCTGCCCATTCGACCACCAAGCGAAACATCGCATCGAGCGAGCACGTACTC
GGATGGAAGCCGGTCTTGTCGATCAGGATGATCTGGACGAAGAGCATCAGGGGCTCGCGCCAGCCGAACT
GTTCGCCAGGCTCAAGGCGAGCATGCCCGACGGCGAGGATCTCGTCGTGACCCATGGCGATGCCTGCTTG
CCGAATATCATGGTGGAAAATGGCCGCTTTTCTGGATTCATCGACTGTGGCCGGCTGGGTGTGGCGGACC
GCTATCAGGACATAGCGTTGGCTACCCGTGATATTGCTGAAGAGCTTGGCGGCGAATGGGCTGACCGCTT
CCTCGTGCTTTACGGTATCGCCGCTCCCGATTCGCAGCGCATCGCCTTCTATCGCCTTCTTGACGAGTTC
TTCTGAGCGGGACTCTGGGGTTCGAAATGACCGACCAAGCGACGCCCAACCTGCCATCACGAGATTTCGA
TTCCACCGCCGCCTTCTATGAAAGGTTGGGCTTCGGAATCGTTTTCCGGGACGCCGGCTGGATGATCCTC
CAGCGCGGGGATCTCATGCTGGAGTTCTTCGCCCACCCTAGGGGGAGGCTAACTGAAACACGGAAGGAGA
CAATACCGGAAGGAACCCGCGCTATGACGGCAATAAAAAGACAGAATAAAACGCACGGTGTTGGGTCGTT
TGTTCATAAACGCGGGGTTCGGTCCCAGGGCTGGCACTCTGTCGATACCCCACCGAGACCCCATTGGGGC
CAATACGCCCGCGTTTCTTCCTTTTCCCCACCCCACCCCCCAAGTTCGGGTGAAGGCCCAGGGCTCGCAG
CCAACGTCGGGGCGGCAGGCCCTGCCATAGCCTCAGGTTACTCATATATACTTTAGATTGATTTAAAACT
TCATTTTTAATTTAAAAGGATCTAGGTGAAGATCCTTTTTGATAATCTCATGACCAAAATCCCTTAACGT
GAGTTTTCGTTCCACTGAGCGTCAGACCCCGTAGAAAAGATCAAAGGATCTTCTTGAGATCCTTTTTTTC
TGCGCGTAATCTGCTGCTTGCAAACAAAAAAACCACCGCTACCAGCGGTGGTTTGTTTGCCGGATCAAGA
GCTACCAACTCTTTTTCCGAAGGTAACTGGCTTCAGCAGAGCGCAGATACCAAATACTGTTCTTCTAGTG
TAGCCGTAGTTAGGCCACCACTTCAAGAACTCTGTAGCACCGCCTACATACCTCGCTCTGCTAATCCTGT
TACCAGTGGCTGCTGCCAGTGGCGATAAGTCGTGTCTTACCGGGTTGGACTCAAGACGATAGTTACCGGA
TAAGGCGCAGCGGTCGGGCTGAACGGGGGGTTCGTGCACACAGCCCAGCTTGGAGCGAACGACCTACACC
GAACTGAGATACCTACAGCGTGAGCTATGAGAAAGCGCCACGCTTCCCGAAGGGAGAAAGGCGGACAGGT
ATCCGGTAAGCGGCAGGGTCGGAACAGGAGAGCGCACGAGGGAGCTTCCAGGGGGAAACGCCTGGTATCT
TTATAGTCCTGTCGGGTTTCGCCACCTCTGACTTGAGCGTCGATTTTTGTGATGCTCGTCAGGGGGGCGG
AGCCTATGGAAAAACGCCAGCAACGCGGCCTTTTTACGGTTCCTGGCCTTTTGCTGGCCTTTTGCTCACA
TGTTCTTTCCTGCGTTATCCCCTGATTCTGTGGATAACCGTATTACCGCCATGCATTAGTTATTAATAGT
AATCAATTACGGGGTCATTAGTTCATAGCCCATATATGGAGTTCCGCGTTACATAACTTACGGTAAATGG
CCCGCCTGGCTGACCGCCCAACGACCCCCGCCCATTGACGTCAATAATGACGTATGTTCCCATAGTAACG
CCAATAGGGACTTTCCATTGACGTCAATGGGTGGAGTATTTACGGTAAACTGCCCACTTGGCAGTACATC
AAGTGTATCATATGCCAAGTACGCCCCCTATTGACGTCAATGACGGTAAATGGCCCGCCTGGCATTATGC
CCAGTACATGACCTTATGGGACTTTCCTACTTGGCAGTACATCTACGTATTAGTCATCGCTATTACCATG
GTGATGCGGTTTTGGCAGTACATCAATGGGCGTGGATAGCGGTTTGACTCACGGGGATTTCCAAGTCTCC
ACCCCATTGACGTCAATGGGAGTTTGTTTTGGCACCAAAATCAACGGGACTTTCCAAAATGTCGTAACAA
CTCCGCCCCATTGACGCAAATGGGCGGTAGGCGTGTACGGTGGGAGGTCTATATAAGCAGAGCTGGTTTA
GTGAACCGTCAGATCCGCTAGCGCTACCGGACTCAGATCTCGAGCTCAATGGTGGGTCGGAACAGCGCCA
TCGCCGCCGGTGTATGCGGGGCCCTTTTCATTGGGTACTGCATCTACTTCGACCGCAAAAGACGAAGTGA
CGAGAAGACCACTGGTTGGCGAGGTGGACACGTTGTTGAAGGACTGGCTGGGGAACTTGAACAACTTCGT
GCACGACTGGAGCATCACCCACAAGGTCAACGTGAACCACTGCAGTCGACGGTACCGCGGGCCCGGGATC
CACCGGTCGCCACCATGGTGAGCAAGGGCGAGGAGCTGTTCACCGGGGTGGTGCCCATCCTGGTCGAGCT
GGACGGCGACGTAAACGGCCACAAGTTCAGCGTGTCCGGCGAGGGCGAGGGCGATGCCACCTACGGCAAG
CTGACCCTGAAGTTCATCTGCACCACCGGCAAGCTGCCCGTGCCCTGGCCCACCCTCGTGACCACCCTGA
CCTACGGCGTGCAGTGCTTCAGCCGCTACCCCGACCACATGAAGCAGCACGACTTCTTCAAGTCCGCCAT
GCCCGAAGGCTACGTCCAGGAGCGCACCATCTTCTTCAAGGACGACGGCAACTACAAGACCCGCGCCGAG
GTGAAGTTCGAGGGCGACACCCTGGTGAACCGCATCGAGCTGAAGGGCATCGACTTCAAGGAGGACGGCA
ACATCCTGGGGCACAAGCTGGAGTACAACTACAACAGCCACAACGTCTATATCATGGCCGACAAGCAGAA
GAACGGCATCAAGGTGAACTTCAAGATCCGCCACAACATCGAGGACGGCAGCGTGCAGCTCGCCGACCAC
TACCAGCAGAACACCCCCATCGGCGACGGCCCCGTGCTGCTGCCCGACAACCACTACCTGAGCACCCAGT
CCAAGCTGAGCAAAGACCCCAACGAGAAGCGCGATCACATGGTCCTGCTGGAGTTCGTGACCGCCGCCGG
GATCACTCTCGGCATGGACGAGCTGTACAAGTAAAGCGGCCGCGACTCTAGATCATAATCAGCCATACCA
CATTTGTAGAGGTTTTACTTGCTTTAAAAAACCTCCCACACCTCCCCCTGAACCTGAAACATAAAATGAA
TGCAATTGTTGTTGTTAACTTGTTTATTGCAGCTTATAATGGTTACAAATAAAGCAATAGCATCACAAAT
TTCACAAATAAAGCATTTTTTTCACTGCATTCTAGTTGTGGTTTGTCCAAACTCATCAATGTATCTTAAG
GCGTAAATTGTAAGCGTTAATATTTTGTTAAAATTCGCGTTAAATTTTTGTTAAATCAGCTCATTTTTTA
ACCAATAGGCCGAAATCGGCAAAATCCCTTATAAATCAAAAGAATAGACCGAGATAGGGT
[37 nt withheld, positions 3701-3737]
AAAGAACGTGGACTCCAACGTCAAAGG
[49 nt withheld, positions 3765-3813]
T
[91 nt withheld, positions 3815-3905]
G
[124 nt withheld, positions 3907-4030]
CAGGTGGCACTTTTCGGGGAAATGTGCGCGGAACCCCTATTTGTTTATTTTTCTAAATACATTCAAATAT
GTATCCGCTCATGAGACAATAACCCTGATAAATGCTTCAATAATATTGAAAAAGGAAGAGTCCTGAGGCG
GAAAGAACCAGCTGTGGAATGTGTGTCAGTTAGGGTGTGGAAAGTCCCCAGGCTCCCCAGCAGGCAGAAG
TATGCAAAGCATGCATCTCAATTAGTCAGCAACCAGGTGTGGAAAGTCCCCAGGCTCCCCAGCAGGCAGA
AGTATGCAAAGCATGCATCTCAATTAGTCAGCAACCATAGTCCCGCCCCTAACTCCGCCCATCCCGCCCC
TAACTCCGCCCAGTTCCGCCCATTCTCCGCCCCATGGCTGACTAATTTTTTTTATTTATGCAGAGGCCGA
GGCCGCCTCGGCCTCTGAGCTATTCCAGAAGTAGTGAGGAGGCTTTTTTGGAGGCCTAGGCTTTTGCAAA
GATCGATCAAGAGACAGGATGAGGATCGTTTCGCATGATTGAACAAGATGGATTGCACGCAGGTTCTCCG
GCCGCTTGGGTGGAGAGGCTATTCGGCTATGACTGGGCACAACAGACAATCGGCTGCTCTGATGCCGCCG
TGTTCCGGCTGTCAGCGCAGGGGCGCCCGGTTCTTTTTGTCAAGACCGACCTGTCCGGTGCCCTGAATGA
ACTGCAAGACGAGGCAGCGCGGCTATCGTGGCTGGCCACGACGGGCGTTCCTTGCGCAGCTGTGCTCGAC
GTTGTCACTGAAGCGGGAAGGGACTGGCTGCTATTGGGCGAAGTGCCGGGGCAGGATCTCCTGTCATCTC
ACCTTGCTCCTGCCGAGAAAGTATCCATCATGGCTGATGCAATGCGGCGGCTG
